>Addgene plasmid #23900 | pDONR223-MERTK | addgene full sequence | sequence record 331347 | Addgene NGS Result
GTAAAACGACGGCCAGTCTTAAGCTCGGGCCCCAAATAATGATTTTATTTTGACTGATAGTGACCTGTTC
GTTGCAACAAATTGATGAGCAATGCTTTTTTATAATGCCAACTTTGTACAAAAAAGTTGGCACCATGGGG
CCGGCCCCGCTGCCGCTGCTGCTGGGCCTCTTCCTCCCCGCGCTCTGGCGTAGAGCTATCACTGAGGCAA
GGGAAGAAGCCAAGCCTTACCCGCTATTCCCGGGACCTTTTCCAGGGAGCCTGCAAACTGACCACACACC
GCTGTTATCCCTTCCTCACGCCAGTGGGTACCAGCCTGCCTTGATGTTTTCACCAACCCAGCCTGGAAGA
CCACATACAGGAAACGTAGCCATTCCCCAGGTGACCTCTGTCGAATCAAAGCCCCTACCGCCTCTTGCCT
TCAAACACACAGTTGGACACATAATACTTTCTGAACATAAAGGTGTCAAATTTAATTGCTCAATCAGTGT
ACCTAATATATACCAGGACACCACAATTTCTTGGTGGAAAGATGGGAAGGAATTGCTTGGGGCACATCAT
GCAATTACACAGTTTTATCCAGATGATGAAGTTACAGCAATAATCGCTTCCTTCAGCATAACCAGTGTGC
AGCGTTCAGACAATGGGTCGTATATCTGTAAGATGAAAATAAACAATGAAGAGATCGTGTCTGATCCCAT
CTACATCGAAGTACAAGGACTTCCTCACTTTACTAAGCAGCCTGAGAGCATGAATGTCACCAGAAACACA
GCCTTCAACCTCACCTGTCAGGCTGTGGGCCCGCCTGAGCCCGTCAACATTTTCTGGGTTCAAAACAGTA
GCCGTGTTAACGAACAGCCTGAAAAATCCCCCTCCGTGCTAACTGTTCCAGGCCTGACGGAGATGGCGGT
CTTCAGTTGTGAGGCCCACAATGACAAAGGGCTGACCGTGTCCAAGGGAGTGCAGATCAACATCAAAGCA
ATTCCCTCCCCACCAACTGAAGTCAGCATCCGTAACAGCACTGCACACAGCATTCTGATCTCCTGGGTTC
CTGGTTTTGATGGATACTCCCCGTTCAGGAATTGCAGCATTCAGGTCAAGGAAGCTGATCCGCTGAGTAA
TGGCTCAGTCATGATTTTTAACACCTCTGCCTTACCACATCTGTACCAAATCAAGCAGCTGCAAGCCCTG
GCTAATTACAGCATTGGTGTTTCCTGCATGAATGAAATAGGCTGGTCTGCAGTGAGCCCTTGGATTCTAG
CCAGCACGACTGAAGGAGCCCCATCAGTAGCACCTTTAAATGTCACTGTGTTTCTGAATGAATCTAGTGA
TAATGTGGACATCAGATGGATGAAGCCTCCGACTAAGCAGCAGGATGGAGAACTGGTGGGCTACCGGATA
TCCCACGTGTGGCAGAGTGCAGGGATTTCCAAAGAGCTCTTGGAGGAAGTTGGCCAGAATGGCAGCCGAG
CTCGGATCTCTGTTCAAGTCCACAATGCTACGTGCACAGTGAGGATTGCAGCCGTCACCAAAGGGGGAGT
TGGGCCCTTCAGTGATCCAGTGAAAATATTTATCCCTGCACACGGTTGGGTAGATTATGCCCCCTCTTCA
ACTCCGGCGCCTGGCAATGCAGATCCTGTGCTCATCATCTTTGGCTGCTTTTGTGGATTTATTTTGATTG
GGTTGGTTTTATACATCTCCTTGGCCATCAGAAAAAGAGTCCAGGAGACAAAGTTTGGGAATGCATTCAC
AGAGGAGGATTCTGAATTAGTGGTGAATTATATAGCAAAGAAATCCTTCTGTCGGCGAGCCATTGAACTT
ACCTTACATAGCTTGGGAGTCAGTGAGGAACTACAAAATAAACTAGAAGATGTTGTGATTGACAGGAATC
TTCTAATTCTTGGAAAAATTCTGGGTGAAGGAGAGTTTGGGTCTGTAATGGAAGGAAATCTTAAGCAGGA
AGATGGGACCTCTCTGAAAGTGGCAGTGAAGACCATGAAGTTGGACAACTCTTCGCAGCGGGAGATCGAG
GAGTTTCTCAGTGAGGCAGCGTGCATGAAAGACTTCAGCCACCCAAATGTCATTCGACTTCTAGGTGTGT
GTATAGAAATGAGCTCTCAAGGCATCCCAAAGCCCATGGTAATTTTACCCTTCATGAAATACGGGGACCT
GCATACTTACTTACTTTATTCCCGATTGGAGACAGGACCAAAGCATATTCCTCTGCAGACACTATTGAAG
TTCATGGTGGATATTGCCCTGGGAATGGAGTATCTGAGCAACAGGAATTTTCTTCATCGAGATTTAGCTG
CTCGAAACTGCATGTTGCGAGATGACATGACTGTCTGTGTTGCGGACTTCGGCCTCTCTAAGAAGATTTA
CAGTGGCGATTATTACCGCCAAGGCCGCATTGCTAAGATGCCTGTTAAATGGATCGCCATAGAAAGTCTT
GCAGACCGAGTCTACACAAGTAAAAGTGATGTGTGGGCATTTGGCGTGACCATGTGGGAAATAGCTACGC
GGGGAATGACTCCCTATCCTGGGGTCCAGAACCATGAGATGTATGACTATCTTCTCCATGGCCACAGGTT
GAAGCAGCCCGAAGACTGCCTGGATGAACTGTATGAAATAATGTACTCTTGCTGGAGAACCGATCCCTTA
GACCGCCCCACCTTTTCAGTATTGAGGCTGCAGCTAGAAAAACTCTTAGAAAGTTTGCCTGACGTTCGGA
ACCAAGCAGACGTTATTTACGTCAATACACAGTTGCTGGAGAGCTCTGAGGGCCTGGCCCAGGGCTCCAC
CCTTGCTCCACTGGACTTGAACATCGACCCTGACTCTATAATTGCCTCCTGCACTCCCCGCGCTGCCATC
AGTGTGGTCACAGCAGAAGTTCATGACAGCAAACCTCATGAAGGACGGTACATCCTGAATGGGGGCAGTG
AGGAATGGGAAGATCTGACTTCTGCCCCCTCTGCTGCAGTCACAGCTGAAAAGAACAGTGTTTTACCGGG
GGAGAGACTTGTTAGGAATGGGGTCTCCTGGTCCCATTCGAGCATGCTGCCCTTGGGAAGCTCATTGCCC
GATGAACTTTTGTTTGCTGACGACTCCTCAGAAGGCTCAGAAGTCCTGATGCCAACTTTCTTGTACAAAG
TTGGCATTATAAGAAAGCATTGCTTATCAATTTGTTGCAACGAACAGGTCACTATCAGTCAAAATAAAAT
CATTATTTGCCATCCAGCTGATATCCCCTATAGTGAGTCGTATTACATGGTCATAGCTGTTTCCTGGCAG
CTCTGGCCCGTGTCTCAAAATCTCTGATGTTACATTGCACAAGATAAAAATATATCATCATGCCTCCTCT
AGACCAGCCAGGACAGAAATGCCTCGACTTCGCTGCTACCCAAGGTTGCCGGGTGACGCACACCGTGGAA
ACGGATGAAGGCACGAACCCAGTGGACATAAGCCTGTTCGGTTCGTAAGCTGTAATGCAAGTAGCGTATG
CGCTCACGCAACTGGTCCAGAACCTTGACCGAACGCAGCGGTGGTAACGGCGCAGTGGCGGTTTTCATGG
CTTGTTATGACTGTTTTTTTGGGGTACAGTCTATGCCTCGGGCATCCAAGCAGCAAGCGCGTTACGCCGT
GGGTCGATGTTTGATGTTATGGAGCAGCAACGATGTTACGCAGCAGGGCAGTCGCCCTAAAACAAAGTTA
AACATTATGAGGGAAGCGGTGATCGCCGAAGTATCGACTCAACTATCAGAGGTAGTTGGCGTCATCGAGC
GCCATCTCGAACCGACGTTGCTGGCCGTACATTTGTACGGCTCCGCAGTGGATGGCGGCCTGAAGCCACA
CAGTGATATTGATTTGCTGGTTACGGTGACCGTAAGGCTTGATGAAACAACGCGGCGAGCTTTGATCAAC
GACCTTTTGGAAACTTCGGCTTCCCCTGGAGAGAGCGAGATTCTCCGCGCTGTAGAAGTCACCATTGTTG
TGCACGACGACATCATTCCGTGGCGTTATCCAGCTAAGCGCGAACTGCAATTTGGAGAATGGCAGCGCAA
TGACATTCTTGCAGGTATCTTCGAGCCAGCCACGATCGACATTGATCTGGCTATCTTGCTGACAAAAGCA
AGAGAACATAGCGTTGCCTTGGTAGGTCCAGCGGCGGAGGAACTCTTTGATCCGGTTCCTGAACAGGATC
TATTTGAGGCGCTAAATGAAACCTTAACGCTATGGAACTCGCCGCCCGACTGGGCTGGCGATGAGCGAAA
TGTAGTGCTTACGTTGTCCCGCATTTGGTACAGCGCAGTAACCGGCAAAATCGCGCCGAAGGATGTCGCT
GCCGACTGGGCAATGGAGCGCCTGCCGGCCCAGTATCAGCCCGTCATACTTGAAGCTAGACAGGCTTATC
TTGGACAAGAAGAAGATCGCTTGGCCTCGCGCGCAGATCAGTTGGAAGAATTTGTCCACTACGTGAAAGG
CGAGATCACCAAGGTAGTCGGCAAATAACCCTCGAGCCACCCATGACCAAAATCCCTTAACGTGAGTTAC
GCGTCGTTCCACTGAGCGTCAGACCCCGTAGAAAAGATCAAAGGATCTTCTTGAGATCCTTTTTTTCTGC
GCGTAATCTGCTGCTTGCAAACAAAAAAACCACCGCTACCAGCGGTGGTTTGTTTGCCGGATCAAGAGCT
ACCAACTCTTTTTCCGAAGGTAACTGGCTTCAGCAGAGCGCAGATACCAAATACTGTTCTTCTAGTGTAG
CCGTAGTTAGGCCACCACTTCAAGAACTCTGTAGCACCGCCTACATACCTCGCTCTGCTAATCCTGTTAC
CAGTGGCTGCTGCCAGTGGCGATAAGTCGTGTCTTACCGGGTTGGACTCAAGACGATAGTTACCGGATAA
GGCGCAGCGGTCGGGCTGAACGGGGGGTTCGTGCACACAGCCCAGCTTGGAGCGAACGACCTACACCGAA
CTGAGATACCTACAGCGTGAGCTATGAGAAAGCGCCACGCTTCCCGAAGGGAGAAAGGCGGACAGGTATC
CGGTAAGCGGCAGGGTCGGAACAGGAGAGCGCACGAGGGAGCTTCCAGGGGGAAACGCCTGGTATCTTTA
TAGTCCTGTCGGGTTTCGCCACCTCTGACTTGAGCGTCGATTTTTGTGATGCTCGTCAGGGGGGCGGAGC
CTATGGAAAAACGCCAGCAACGCGGCCTTTTTACGGTTCCTGGCCTTTTGCTGGCCTTTTGCTCACATGT
TCTTTCCTGCGTTATCCCCTGATTCTGTGGATAACCGTATTACCGCCTTTGAGTGAGCTGATACCGCTCG
CCGCAGCCGAACGACCGAGCGCAGCGAGTCAGTGAGCGAGGAAGCGGAAGAGCGCCCAATACGCAAACCG
CCTCTCCCCGCGCGTTGGCCGATTCATTAATGCAGCTGGCACGACAGGTTTCCCGACTGGAAAGCGGGCA
GTGAGCGCAACGCAATTAATACGCGTACCGCTAGCCAGGAAGAGTTTGTAGAAACGCAAAAAGGCCATCC
GTCAGGATGGCCTTCTGCTTAGTTTGATGCCTGGCAGTTTATGGCGGGCGTCCTGCCCGCCACCCTCCGG
GCCGTTGCTTCACAACGTTCAAATCCGCTCCCGGCGGATTTGTCCTACTCAGGAGAGCGTTCACCGACAA
ACAACAGATAAAACGAAAGGCCCAGTCTTCCGACTGAGCCTTTCGTTTTATTTGATGCCTGGCAGTTCCC
TACTCTCGCGTTAACGCTAGCATGGATGTTTTCCCAGTCACGACGTT
Features (pLannotate 1.2.2; 12 found; start..end, strand, type, name):
     34..129     +  protein_bind   attL3: mutant version of attL; recombination site for the Gateway® LR reaction LR Clonase™
    135..3131    +  CDS            MERTK: MERTK_HUMAN - Also known as MER. Experimental evidence at protein level: Swiss-Prot protein existence level 1. Receptor tyrosine kinase that transduces signals from the extracellular matrix into the cytoplasm by binding to several ligands including LGALS3, TUB, TULP1 or GAS6. Regulates many physiological processes including cell survival, migration, differentiation, and phagocytosis of apoptotic cells (efferocytosis). Ligand binding at the cell surface induces autophosphorylation of MERTK on its intracellular domain that provides docking sites for downstream signaling molecules. Following acti
   3133..3228    -  protein_bind   attL3: mutant version of attL; recombination site for the Gateway® LR reaction LR Clonase™
   3247..3265    -  promoter       T7 promoter: promoter for bacteriophage T7 RNA polymerase
   3455..3478    +  promoter       Pc promoter (fragment): intI1 (promoter lies within the coding sequence); class 1 integron promoter
   3654..3710    +  CDS            GmR (fragment): gentamycin acetyltransferase; aacC1; confers resistance to gentamycin
   3717..4508    +  CDS            SmR: aminoglycoside adenylyltransferase (Murphy, 1985); aadA; confers resistance to spectinomycin and streptomycin
   4601..5189    +  rep_origin     ori: high-copy-number ColE1/pMB1/pBR322/pUC origin of replication
   5372..5464    +  CDS            lacI (fragment): lac repressor; lacI; The lac repressor binds to the lac operator to inhibit transcription in E. coli. This inhibition can be relieved by adding lactose or isopropyl-β-D-thiogalactopyranoside (IPTG).
   5519..5546    -  terminator     rrnB T2 terminator: transcription terminator T2 from the E. coli rrnB gene
   5678..5721    +  terminator     rrnB T1 terminator: Escherichia coli rrnB; transcription terminator T1 from the E. coli rrnB gene
   5768..17      -  CDS            lacZα (fragment) (across the origin): LacZα fragment of β-galactosidase; lacZ fragment
