[The description below was written by a language model from this plasmid's Addgene catalogue record and pLannotate feature annotations shown in this document.]
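Description:
pDONR223-MERTK is a Gateway entry clone built on the Invitrogen pDONR223 donor backbone and carrying the open reading frame of human MERTK, the c-mer proto-oncogene receptor tyrosine kinase. It is a bacterial propagation and shuttle plasmid rather than an expression vector. It replicates in E. coli from a high-copy ColE1/pUC-type origin and is selected with spectinomycin through the aadA (SmR) aminoglycoside adenylyltransferase gene. That gene sits downstream of a class 1 integron Pc promoter fragment and a residual piece of a gentamicin acetyltransferase gene. The sequenced record is about 5.8 kb, consistent with the donor backbone having lost its original recombination cassette in exchange for the roughly 3 kb insert.

The MERTK coding sequence is flanked on both sides by attL-type Gateway recombination sites in opposite orientations, which the automated annotation labels as a mutant attL variant. These sites allow LR Clonase-mediated transfer of the ORF into any compatible destination vector. The ORF was deliberately cloned without a stop codon, so the destination vector supplies a C-terminal epitope tag and the terminator codon. No eukaryotic promoter is present. The only promoter near the insert is a T7 promoter on the reverse strand just outside the downstream att site. rrnB T1 and T2 terminators upstream insulate the cassette from read-through, and small lacI and lacZα fragments are backbone remnants.

The depositors state that the plasmid should not be transfected directly. They point to a companion set of lentiviral destination vectors for mammalian expression. The clone belongs to a kinase ORF collection used in gain-of-function work on resistance to RAF inhibition.
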