Addgene plasmid #23900: pDONR223-MERTK
Depositing lab: William Hahn & David Root. Depositing organization: Dana-Farber Cancer Institute. Publication: COT drives resistance to RAF inhibition through MAP kinase pathway reactivation. Johannessen CM, Boehm JS, Kim SY, Thomas SR, Wardwell L, Johnson LA, Emery CM, Stransky N, Cogdill AP, Barretina J, Caponigro G, Hieronymus H, Murray RR, Salehi-Ashtiani K, Hill DE, Vidal M, Zhao JJ, Yang X, Alkan O, Kim S, Harris JL, Wilson CJ, Myer VE, Finan PM, Root DE, Roberts TM, Golub T, Flaherty KT, Dummer R, Weber BL, Sellers WR, Schlegel R, Wargo JA, Hahn WC, Garraway LA. Nature. 2010 Dec 16;468(7326):968-72. doi: 10.1038/nature09627 PubMed 21107320.
Backbone
  Vector backbone: pDONR223
  Backbone manufacturer: Invitrogen
  Backbone size w/o insert (bp): 5005
  Vector type: Gateway Donor vector
Growth in bacteria
  Bacterial resistance: Spectinomycin, 50 μg/mL
  Growth temperature: 37°C
  Growth strain: DH5alpha
  Copy number: High Copy
Gene/Insert
  Gene/Insert name: MERTK (alt name: c-mer proto-oncogene tyrosine kinase)
  Species: H. sapiens (human)
  Insert size (bp): 3000
  Entrez Gene: MERTK (a.k.a. MER, RP38, Tyro12, c-Eyk, c-mer)
  Cloning method: Gateway Cloning
  Sequencing primers: 5′ M13pUC-fwd; 3′ M13rev
Terms and licenses: Academic/Nonprofit Terms; Industry Terms: Not Available to Industry
Depositor comments: The ORF has no Stop codon. This design enables easy recombination into a destination vector to add an epitope tag of choice and Stop codon to the ORF. Do NOT use this plasmid directly for transfections. A set of 4 custom lentiviral vectors is available ( pLX301 (http://www.addgene.org/25895/) , pLX302 (http://www.addgene.org/25896/) , pLX303 (http://www.addgene.org/25897/) , pLX304 (http://www.addgene.org/25890/) ) to be used to express these ORFs in mammalian cells. These plasmids are not included in the kit and must be ordered separately.
How to cite: pDONR223-MERTK was a gift from William Hahn & David Root (Addgene plasmid # 23900 ; http://n2t.net/addgene:23900 ; RRID:Addgene_23900)
