>Addgene plasmid #23900 | pDONR223-MERTK | addgene partial sequence | sequence record 29732 | 23900 with M13pUC-fwd
GCTCGGGCCCAATAATGATTTTATTTTGACTGATAGTGACCTGTTCGTTGCAACAAATTGATGAGCAATG
CTTTTTTATAATGCCAACTTTGTACAAAAAAGTTGGCACCATGGGGCCGGCCCCGCTGCCGCTGCTGCTG
GGCCTCTTCCTCCCCGCGCTCTGGCGTAGAGCTATCACTGAGGCAAGGGAAGAAGCCAAGCCTTACCCGC
TATTCCCGGGACCTTTTCCAGGGAGCCTGCAAACTGACCACACACCGCTGTTATCCCTTCCTCACGCCAG
TGGGTACCAGCCTGCCTTGATGTTTTCACCAACCCAGCCTGGAAGACCACATACAGGAAACGTAGCCATT
CCCCAGGTGACCTCTGTCGAATCAAAGCCCCTACCGCCTCTTGCCTTCAAACACACAGTTGGACACATAA
TACTTTCTGAACATAAAGGTGTCAAATTTAATTGCTCAATCAGTGTACCTAATATATACCAGGACACCAC
AATTTCTTGGTGGAAAGATGGGAAGGAATTGCTTGGGGCACATCATGCAATTACACAG
